Addgene plasmid #160631: pEGB3_alpha1 gRNAs 2.1 P35S -104 -162 -229 (GB2759)
Purpose: Multiplex construct with 2.1 aptamer in scf to target -104 -162 -229 positions of 35s promoter.
Depositing lab: Diego Orzaez. Depositing organization: Agencia Estatal Consejo Superior de Investigaciones Científicas, M.P.
Backbone
  Vector backbone: pDGB2_alpha2
  Backbone manufacturer: self-made; derived from pCambia1302 generated at the Cambia Institute
  Vector type: CRISPR, Synthetic Biology
Growth in bacteria
  Bacterial resistance: Kanamycin, 50 μg/mL
  Growth temperature: 37°C
  Growth strain: DH5alpha
  Copy number: High Copy
Gene/Insert
  Gene/Insert name: gRNA
  Species: Synthetic
  Insert size (bp): 2834
  Mutation: BsaI and BsmBI sites removed
  Promoter: U626
  Cloning method: Restriction Enzyme; 5′ cloning site BsaI (destroyed during cloning); 3′ cloning site BsaI (destroyed during cloning)
  Sequencing primers: 5′ GGTGGCAGGATATATTGTGG
Terms and licenses: Academic/Nonprofit Terms; Industry Terms: Not Available to Industry
Depositor comments: Compatible with GoldenBraid; insert can be released with BsmBI
How to cite: pEGB3_alpha1 gRNAs 2.1 P35S -104 -162 -229 (GB2759) was a gift from Diego Orzaez (Addgene plasmid # 160631 ; http://n2t.net/addgene:160631 ; RRID:Addgene_160631)
