[The description below was written by a language model from this plasmid's Addgene catalogue record and pLannotate feature annotations shown in this document.]
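Description:
pEGB3_alpha1 gRNAs 2.1 P35S -104 -162 -229 (GB2759) is a GoldenBraid-compatible plant binary vector carrying a multiplexed guide RNA array. The name indicates an alpha1-level plasmid, whereas the backbone field lists pDGB2_alpha2, a self-made derivative of pCambia1302; the record does not resolve this difference. The backbone has nopaline-type left and right T-DNA border repeats. It also carries the pVS1 origin with its RepA and StaA functions for replication and stable maintenance in Agrobacterium, plus a ColE1/pMB1-type origin with the bom site for high-copy propagation in E. coli. A bacterial kanamycin resistance gene (aph(3')-Ia) lies outside the T-DNA. No plant selectable marker is annotated between the borders.

The payload is a synthetic polycistronic cassette driven by an Arabidopsis U6-26 Pol III promoter, of which only a short consensus fragment is annotated. Three tRNA–spacer–scaffold units follow in tandem. The roughly 20-nt matches annotated as "CaMV 35S promoter fragments" are the protospacers themselves, directed at positions -104, -162 and -229 of the 35S promoter, one on the forward strand and two on the reverse. In arrays of this type, endogenous tRNA processing releases the individual guides from a single transcript. Each S. pyogenes Cas9 scaffold is described as carrying the 2.1 aptamer, an RNA element used to recruit effector proteins to the guide, although the aptamer is not separately annotated. This points to dCas9-based transcriptional regulation of 35S-derived promoters, though the record does not name the effector.

Internal BsaI and BsmBI sites were removed, and the insert can be released with BsmBI for further GoldenBraid assembly. The stated insert size of 2,834 bp exceeds the roughly 900 bp annotated array. The depositor and sequencing-verified records differ by one nucleotide, within the pVS1 RepA region.
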