Features (pLannotate 1.2.2; 21 found; start..end, strand, type, name):
    138..154     +  promoter       AtU6 promoter (fragment): consensus promoter from the three Arabidopsis U6 snRNA genes (Waibel and Filipowicz, 1990; Nekrasov et al., 2013)
    216..286     +  ncRNA          tRNA: Accession: RF00005 - tRNA
    288..307     +  promoter       CaMV 35S promoter (fragment): strong constitutive promoter from cauliflower mosaic virus
    308..383     +  misc_RNA       gRNA scaffold: guide RNA scaffold for the Streptococcus pyogenes CRISPR/Cas9 system
    446..516     +  ncRNA          tRNA: Accession: RF00005 - tRNA
    518..538     -  promoter       CaMV 35S promoter (fragment): strong constitutive promoter from cauliflower mosaic virus
    538..613     +  misc_RNA       gRNA scaffold: guide RNA scaffold for the Streptococcus pyogenes CRISPR/Cas9 system
    678..748     +  ncRNA          tRNA: Accession: RF00005 - tRNA
    750..769     -  promoter       CaMV 35S promoter (fragment): strong constitutive promoter from cauliflower mosaic virus
    770..845     +  misc_RNA       gRNA scaffold: guide RNA scaffold for the Streptococcus pyogenes CRISPR/Cas9 system
    912..933     -  protein_bind   attB2 (fragment): mutant version of attB; recombination site for the Gateway® BP reaction BP Clonase™
    962..986     +  misc_feature   RB T-DNA repeat: right border repeat from nopaline C58 T-DNA
   1326..1727    +  CDS            Y4CG_SINFN (fragment): Protein inferred from homology: Swiss-Prot protein existence level 3. From Sinorhizobium fredii (strain NBRC 101917 / NGR234).
   2287..2916    +  CDS            pVS1 StaA: stability protein from the Pseudomonas plasmid pVS1 (Heeb et al., 2000)
   3349..4417    +  CDS            pVS1 RepA (fragment): replication protein from the Pseudomonas plasmid pVS1 (Heeb et al., 2000)
   4483..4677    +  rep_origin     pVS1 oriV: origin of replication for the Pseudomonas plasmid pVS1 (Heeb et al., 2000)
   4880..4919    +  CDS            rop (fragment): Rop protein, which maintains plasmids at low copy number; rop
   5021..5161    +  misc_feature   bom: basis of mobility region from pBR322
   5347..5935    -  rep_origin     ori: high-copy-number ColE1/pMB1/pBR322/pUC origin of replication
   6023..6838    -  CDS            KanR: aminoglycoside phosphotransferase; aph(3')-Ia; confers resistance to kanamycin in bacteria or G418 (Geneticin®) in eukaryotes
   7271..7295    +  misc_feature   LB T-DNA repeat: left border repeat from nopaline C58 T-DNA
>Addgene plasmid #160631 | pEGB3_alpha1 gRNAs 2.1 P35S -104 -162 -229 (GB2759) | depositor full sequence | sequence record 311835 | pEGB3_alpha1 gRNAs 2.1 P35S -104 -162 -229 (GB2759) sequence 7312 bps
GGAGCATCTTCATTCTTAAGATATGAAGATAATCTTCAAAAGGCCCCTGGGAATCTGAAAGAAGAGAAGC
AGGCCCATTTATATGGGAAAGAACAATAGTATTTCTTATATAGGCCCATTTAAGTTGAAAACAATCTTCA
AAAGTCCCACATCGCTTAGATAAGAAAACGAAGCTGAGTTTATATACAGCTAGAGTCGAAGTAGTGATTG
AACAAAGCACCAGTGGTCTAGTGGTAGAATAGTACCCTGCCACGGTACAGACCCGGGTTCGATTCCCGGC
TGGTGCAAACCACGTCTTCAAAGCAAGGTTTTAGAGCTAGAAATAGCAAGTTAAAATAAGGCTAGTCCGT
TATCAACTTGAAAAAGTGGCACCGAGTCGGTGCGGGAGCACATGAGGAATCACCCATGTGCGACTCCCAC
AGTCACTGGGGAGTCTTCCCAACAAAGCACCAGTGGTCTAGTGGTAGAATAGTACCCTGCCACGGTACAG
ACCCGGGTTCGATTCCCGGCTGGTGCAACGATGCTCCTCGTGGGTGGGTTTTAGAGCTAGAAATAGCAAG
TTAAAATAAGGCTAGTCCGTTATCAACTTGAAAAAGTGGCACCGAGTCGGTGCGGGAGCACATGAGGAAT
CACCCATGTGCGACTCCCACAGTCACTGGGGAGTCTTCCCAAAACAAAGCACCAGTGGTCTAGTGGTAGA
ATAGTACCCTGCCACGGTACAGACCCGGGTTCGATTCCCGGCTGGTGCACCTTTCCTTTATCGCAATGAG
TTTTAGAGCTAGAAATAGCAAGTTAAAATAAGGCTAGTCCGTTATCAACTTGAAAAAGTGGCACCGAGTC
GGTGCGGGAGCACATGAGGAATCACCCATGTGCGACTCCCACAGTCACTGGGGAGTCTTCCCTTTTTTCT
GACCCAGCTTTCTTGTACAAAGTTGGCATTACGCTGTCATGAGACGAATTCTGACAGGATATATTGGCGG
GTAAACCTAAGAGAAAAGAGCGTTTATTAGAATAATCGGATATTTAAAAGGGCGTGAAAAGGTTTATCCG
TTCGTCCATTTGTATGTGCATGCCAACCACAGGGTTCCCCTCGGGATCAAAGTACTTTGATCCAACCCCT
CCGCTGCTATAGTGCAGTCGGCTTCTGACGTTCAGTGCAGCCGTCATCTGAAAACGACATGTCGCACAAG
TCCTAAGTTACGCGACAGGCTGCCGCCCTGCCCTTTTCCTGGCGTTTTCTTGTCGCGTGTTTTAGTCGCA
TAAAGTAGAATACTTGCGACTAGAACCGGAGACATTACGCCATGAACAAGAGCGCCGCCGCTGGCCTGCT
GGGCTATGCCCGCGTCAGCACCGACGACCAGGACTTGACCAACCAACGGGCCGAACTGCACGCGGCCGGC
TGCACCAAGCTGTTTTCCGAGAAGATCACCGGCACCAGGCGCGACCGCCCGGAGCTGGCCAGGATGCTTG
ACCACCTACGCCCTGGCGACGTTGTGACAGTGACCAGGCTAGACCGCCTGGCCCGCAGCACCCGCGACCT
ACTGGACATTGCCGAGCGCATCCAGGAGGCCGGCGCGGGCCTGCGTAGCCTGGCAGAGCCGTGGGCCGAC
ACCACCACGCCGGCCGGCCGCATGGTGTTGACCGTGTTCGCCGGCATTGCCGAGTTCGAGCGTTCCCTAA
TCATCGACCGCACCCGGAGCGGGCGCGAGGCCGCCAAGGCCCGAGGCGTGAAGTTTGGCCCCCGCCCTAC
CCTCACCCCGGCACAGATCGCGCACGCCCGCGAGCTGATCGACCAGGAAGGCCGCACCGTGAAAGAGGCG
GCTGCACTGCTTGGCGTGCATCGCTCGACCCTGTACCGCGCACTTGAGCGCAGCGAGGAAGTGACGCCCA
CCGAGGCCAGGCGGCGCGGTGCCTTCCGTGAGGACGCATTGACCGAGGCCGACGCCCTGGCGGCCGCCGA
GAATGAACGCCAAGAGGAACAAGCATGAAACCGCACCAGGACGGCCAGGACGAACCGTTTTTCATTACCG
AAGAGATCGAGGCGGAGATGATCGCGGCCGGGTACGTGTTCGAGCCGCCCGCGCACCTCTCAACCGTGCG
GCTGCATGAAATCCTGGCCGGTTTGTCTGATGCCAAGCTGGCGGCCTGGCCGGCCAGCTTGGCCGCTGAA
GAAACCGAGCGCCGCCGTCTAAAAAGGTGATGTGTATTTGAGTAAAACAGCTTGCGTCATGCGGTCGCTG
CGTATATGATCCGATGAGTAAATAAACAAATACGCAAGGGGAACGCATGAAGGTTATCGCTGTACTTAAC
CAGAAAGGCGGGTCAGGCAAGACGACCATCGGAACCCATCTAGCCCGCGCCCTGCAACTCGCCGGGGCCG
ATGTTCTGTTAGTCGATTCCGATCCCCAGGGCAGTGCCCGCGATTGGGCGGCCGTGCGGGAAGATCAACC
GCTAACCGTTGTCGGCATCGACCGCCCGACGATTGACCGCGACGTGAAGGCCATCGGCCGGCGCGACTTC
GTAGTGATCGACGGAGCGCCCCAGGCGGCGGACTTGGCTGTGTCCGCGATCAAGGCAGCCGACTTCGTGC
TGATTCCGGTGCAGCCAAGCCCTTACGACATATGGGCCACCGCCGACCTGGTGGAGCTGGTTAAGCAGCG
CATTGAGGTCACGGATGGAAGGCTACAAGCGGCCTTTGTCGTGTCGCGGGCGATCAAAGGCACGCGCATC
GGCGGTGAGGTTGCCGAGGCGCTGGCCGGGTACGAGCTGCCCATTCTTGAGTCCCGTATCACGCAGCGCG
TGAGCTACCCAGGCACTGCCGCCGCCGGCACAACCGTTCTTGAATCAGAACCCGAGGGCGACGCTGCCCG
CGAGGTCCAGGCGCTGGCCGCTGAAATTAAATCAAAACTCATTTGAGTTAATGAGGTAAAGAGAAAATGA
GCAAAAGCACAAACACGCTAAGTGCCGGCCGTCCGAGCGCACGCAGCAGCAAGGCTGCAACGTTGGCCAG
CCTGGCAGACACGCCAGCCATGAAGCGGGTCAACTTTCAGTTGCCGGCGGAGGATCACACCAAGCTGAAG
ATGTACGCGGTACGCCAAGGCAAGACCATTACCGAGCTGCTATCTGAATAGATCGCGCAGCTACCAGAGT
AAATGAGCAAATGAATAAATGAGTAGATGAATTTTAGCGGCTAAAGGAGGCGGCATGGAAAATCAAGAAC
AACCAGGCACCGACGCCGTGGAATGCCCCATGTGTGGAGGAACGGGCGGTTGGCCAGGCGTAAGCGGCTG
GGTTGTCTGCCGGCCCTGCAATGGCACTGGAACCCCCAAGCCCGAGGAATCGGCGTGACGGTCGCAAACC
ATCCGGCCCGGTACAAATCGGCGCGGCGCTGGGTGATGACCTGGTGGAGAAGTTGAAGGCCGCGCAGGCC
GCCCAGCGGCAACGCATCGAGGCAGAAGCACGCCCCGGTGAATCGTGGCAAGCGGCCGCTGATCGAATCC
GCAAAGAATCCCGGCAACCGCCGGCAGCCGGTGCGCCGTCGATTAGGAAGCCGCCCAAGGGCGACGAGCA
ACCAGATTTTTTCGTTCCGATGCTCTATGACGTGGGCACCCGCGATAGTCGCAGCATCATGGACGTGGCC
GTTTTCCGTCTGTCGAAGCGTGACCGACGAGCTGGCGAGGTGATCCGCTACGAGCTTCCAGACGGGCACG
TAGAGGTTTCCGCAGGGCCGGCCGGCATGGCCAGTGTGTGGGATTACGACCTGGTACTGATGGCGGTTTC
CCATCTAACCGAATCCATGAACCGATACCGGGAAGGGAAGGGAGACAAGCCCGGCCGCGTGTTCCGTCCA
CACGTTGCGGACGTACTCAAGTTCTGCCGGCGAGCCGATGGCGGAAAGCAGAAAGACGACCTGGTAGAAA
CCTGCATTCGGTTAAACACCACGCACGTTGCCATGCAGCGTACGAAGAAGGCCAAGAACGGCCGCCTGGT
GACGGTATCCGAGGGTGAAGCCTTGATTAGCCGCTACAAGATCGTAAAGAGCGAAACCGGGCGGCCGGAG
TACATCGAGATCGAGCTAGCTGATTGGATGTACCGCGAGATCACAGAAGGCAAGAACCCGGACGTGCTGA
CGGTTCACCCCGATTACTTTTTGATCGATCCCGGCATCGGCCGTTTTCTCTACCGCCTGGCACGCCGCGC
CGCAGGCAAGGCAGAAGCCAGATGGTTGTTCAAGACGATCTACGAACGCAGTGGCAGCGCCGGAGAGTTC
AAGAAGTTCTGTTTCACCGTGCGCAAGCTGATCGGGTCAAATGACCTGCCGGAGTACGATTTGAAGGAGG
AGGCGGGGCAGGCTGGCCCGATCCTAGTCATGCGCTACCGCAACCTGATCGAGGGCGAAGCATCCGCCGG
TTCCTAATGTACGGAGCAGATGCTAGGGCAAATTGCCCTAGCAGGGGAAAAAGGTCGAAAAGGACTCTTT
CCTGTGGATAGCACGTACATTGGGAACCCAAAGCCGTACATTGGGAACCGGAACCCGTACATTGGGAACC
CAAAGCCGTACATTGGGAACCGGTCACACATGTAAGTGACTGATATAAAAGAGAAAAAAGGCGATTTTTC
CGCCTAAAACTCTTTAAAACTTATTAAAACTCTTAAAACCCGCCTGGCCTGTGCATAACTGTCTGGCCAG
CGCACAGCCGAAGAGCTGCAAAAAGCGCCTACCCTTCGGTCGCTGCGCTCCCTACGCCCCGCCGCTTCGC
GTCGGCCTATCGCGGCCGCTGGCCGCTCAAAAATGGCTGGCCTACGGCCAGGCAATCTACCAGGGCGCGG
ACAAGCCGCGCCGTCGCCACTCGACCGCCGGCGCCCACATCAAGGCACCCTGCCTCGCGCGTTTCGGTGA
TGACGGTGAAAACCTCTGACACATGCAGCTCCCGGTGACGGTCACAGCTTGTCTGTAAGCGGATGCCGGG
AGCAGACAAGCCCGTCAGGGCGCGTCAGCGGGTGTTGGCGGGTGTCGGGGCGCAGCCATGACCCAGTCAC
GTAGCGATAGCGGAGTGTATACTGGCTTAACTATGCGGCATCAGAGCAGATTGTACTGAGAGTGCACCAT
ATGCGGTGTGAAATACCGCACAGATGCGTAAGGAGAAAATACCGCATCAGGCGCTCTTCCGCTTCCTCGC
TCACTGACTCGCTGCGCTCGGTCGTTCGGCTGCGGCGAGCGGTATCAGCTCACTCAAAGGCGGTAATACG
GTTATCCACAGAATCAGGGGATAACGCAGGAAAGAACATGTGAGCAAAAGGCCAGCAAAAGGCCAGGAAC
CGTAAAAAGGCCGCGTTGCTGGCGTTTTTCCATAGGCTCCGCCCCCCTGACGAGCATCACAAAAATCGAC
GCTCAAGTCAGAGGTGGCGAAACCCGACAGGACTATAAAGATACCAGGCGTTTCCCCCTGGAAGCTCCCT
CGTGCGCTCTCCTGTTCCGACCCTGCCGCTTACCGGATACCTGTCCGCCTTTCTCCCTTCGGGAAGCGTG
GCGCTTTCTCATAGCTCACGCTGTAGGTATCTCAGTTCGGTGTAGGTCGTTCGCTCCAAGCTGGGCTGTG
TGCACGAACCCCCCGTTCAGCCCGACCGCTGCGCCTTATCCGGTAACTATCGTCTTGAGTCCAACCCGGT
AAGACACGACTTATCGCCACTGGCAGCAGCCACTGGTAACAGGATTAGCAGAGCGAGGTATGTAGGCGGT
GCTACAGAGTTCTTGAAGTGGTGGCCTAACTACGGCTACACTAGAAGGACAGTATTTGGTATCTGCGCTC
TGCTGAAGCCAGTTACCTTCGGAAAAAGAGTTGGTAGCTCTTGATCCGGCAAACAAACCACCGCTGGTAG
CGGTGGTTTTTTTGTTTGCAAGCAGCAGATTACGCGCAGAAAAAAAGGATCTCAAGAAGATCCTTTGATC
TTTTCTACGGGGTCTGACGCTCAGTGGAACGAAAACTCACGTTAAGGGATTTTGGTCATGCATTCTAGGT
GATTAGAAAAACTCATCGAGCATCAAATGAAACTGCAATTTATTCATATCAGGATTATCAATACCATATT
TTTGAAAAAGCCGTTTCTGTAATGAAGGAGAAAACTCACCGAGGCAGTTCCATAGGATGGCAAGATCCTG
GTATCGGTCTGCGATTCCGACTCGTCCAACATCAATACAACCTATTAATTTCCCCTCGTCAAAAATAAGG
TTATCAAGTGAGAAATCACCATGAGTGACGACTGAATCCGGTGAGAATGGCAAAAGTTTATGCATTTCTT
TCCAGACTTGTTCAACAGGCCAGCCATTACGCTCGTCATCAAAATCACTCGCATCAACCAAACCGTTATT
CATTCGTGATTGCGCCTGAGCGAGTCGAAATACGCGATCGCTGTTAAAAGGACAATTACAAACAGGAATC
GAATGCAACCGGCGCAGGAACACTGCCAGCGCATCAACAATATTTTCACCTGAATCAGGATATTCTTCTA
ATACCTGGAATGCTGTTTTCCCTGGGATCGCAGTGGTGAGTAACCATGCATCATCAGGAGTACGGATAAA
ATGCTTGATGGTCGGAAGAGGCATAAATTCCGTCAGCCAGTTTAGTCTGACCATCTCATCTGTAACATCA
TTGGCAACGCTACCTTTGCCATGTTTCAGAAACAACTCTGGCGCATCGGGCTTCCCATACAATCGGTAGA
TTGTCGCACCTGATTGCCCGACATTATCGCGAGCCCATTTATACCCATATAAATCAGCATCCATGTTGGA
ATTTAATCGCGGCCTTGAGCAAGACGTTTCCCGTTGAATATGGCTCATAACAGAACTTATTATTTCCTTC
CTCTTTTCTACAGTATTTAAAGATACCCCAAGAAGCTAATTATAACAAGACGAACTCCAATTCACTGTTC
CTTGCATTCTAAAACCTTAAATACCAGAAAACAGCTTTTTCAAAGTTGTTTTCAAAGTTGGCGTATAACA
TAGTATCGACGGAGCCGATTTTGAAACCGCGGTGATCACAGGCAGCAACGCTCTGTCATCGTTACAATCA
ACATGCTACCCTCCGCGAGATCATCCGTGTTTCAAACCCGGCAGCTTAGTTGCCGTTCTTCCGAATAGCA
TCGGTAACATGAGCAAAGTCTGCCGCCTTACAACGGCTCTCCCGCTGACGCCGTCCCGGACTGATGGGCT
GCCTGTATCGAGTGGTGATTTTGTGCCGAGCTGCCGGTCGGGGAGCTGTTGGCTGGCTGGTGGCAGGATA
TATTGTGGTGTAAACATAACGAATTCGTCTCA
