Features (pLannotate 1.2.2; 21 found; start..end, strand, type, name):
    138..154     +  promoter       AtU6 promoter (fragment): consensus promoter from the three Arabidopsis U6 snRNA genes (Waibel and Filipowicz, 1990; Nekrasov et al., 2013)
    216..286     +  ncRNA          tRNA: Accession: RF00005 - tRNA
    288..307     +  promoter       CaMV 35S promoter (fragment): strong constitutive promoter from cauliflower mosaic virus
    308..383     +  misc_RNA       gRNA scaffold: guide RNA scaffold for the Streptococcus pyogenes CRISPR/Cas9 system
    446..516     +  ncRNA          tRNA: Accession: RF00005 - tRNA
    518..538     -  promoter       CaMV 35S promoter (fragment): strong constitutive promoter from cauliflower mosaic virus
    538..613     +  misc_RNA       gRNA scaffold: guide RNA scaffold for the Streptococcus pyogenes CRISPR/Cas9 system
    678..748     +  ncRNA          tRNA: Accession: RF00005 - tRNA
    750..769     -  promoter       CaMV 35S promoter (fragment): strong constitutive promoter from cauliflower mosaic virus
    770..845     +  misc_RNA       gRNA scaffold: guide RNA scaffold for the Streptococcus pyogenes CRISPR/Cas9 system
    912..933     -  protein_bind   attB2 (fragment): mutant version of attB; recombination site for the Gateway® BP reaction BP Clonase™
    962..986     +  misc_feature   RB T-DNA repeat: right border repeat from nopaline C58 T-DNA
   1326..1727    +  CDS            Y4CG_SINFN (fragment): Protein inferred from homology: Swiss-Prot protein existence level 3. From Sinorhizobium fredii (strain NBRC 101917 / NGR234).
   2287..2916    +  CDS            pVS1 StaA: stability protein from the Pseudomonas plasmid pVS1 (Heeb et al., 2000)
   3345..4418    +  CDS            pVS1 RepA: replication protein from the Pseudomonas plasmid pVS1 (Heeb et al., 2000)
   4484..4678    +  rep_origin     pVS1 oriV: origin of replication for the Pseudomonas plasmid pVS1 (Heeb et al., 2000)
   4881..4920    +  CDS            rop (fragment): Rop protein, which maintains plasmids at low copy number; rop
   5022..5162    +  misc_feature   bom: basis of mobility region from pBR322
   5348..5936    -  rep_origin     ori: high-copy-number ColE1/pMB1/pBR322/pUC origin of replication
   6024..6839    -  CDS            KanR: aminoglycoside phosphotransferase; aph(3')-Ia; confers resistance to kanamycin in bacteria or G418 (Geneticin®) in eukaryotes
   7272..7296    +  misc_feature   LB T-DNA repeat: left border repeat from nopaline C58 T-DNA
>Addgene plasmid #160631 | pEGB3_alpha1 gRNAs 2.1 P35S -104 -162 -229 (GB2759) | addgene full sequence | sequence record 321967 | Addgene NGS Result
GGAGCATCTTCATTCTTAAGATATGAAGATAATCTTCAAAAGGCCCCTGGGAATCTGAAAGAAGAGAAGC
AGGCCCATTTATATGGGAAAGAACAATAGTATTTCTTATATAGGCCCATTTAAGTTGAAAACAATCTTCA
AAAGTCCCACATCGCTTAGATAAGAAAACGAAGCTGAGTTTATATACAGCTAGAGTCGAAGTAGTGATTG
AACAAAGCACCAGTGGTCTAGTGGTAGAATAGTACCCTGCCACGGTACAGACCCGGGTTCGATTCCCGGC
TGGTGCAAACCACGTCTTCAAAGCAAGGTTTTAGAGCTAGAAATAGCAAGTTAAAATAAGGCTAGTCCGT
TATCAACTTGAAAAAGTGGCACCGAGTCGGTGCGGGAGCACATGAGGAATCACCCATGTGCGACTCCCAC
AGTCACTGGGGAGTCTTCCCAACAAAGCACCAGTGGTCTAGTGGTAGAATAGTACCCTGCCACGGTACAG
ACCCGGGTTCGATTCCCGGCTGGTGCAACGATGCTCCTCGTGGGTGGGTTTTAGAGCTAGAAATAGCAAG
TTAAAATAAGGCTAGTCCGTTATCAACTTGAAAAAGTGGCACCGAGTCGGTGCGGGAGCACATGAGGAAT
CACCCATGTGCGACTCCCACAGTCACTGGGGAGTCTTCCCAAAACAAAGCACCAGTGGTCTAGTGGTAGA
ATAGTACCCTGCCACGGTACAGACCCGGGTTCGATTCCCGGCTGGTGCACCTTTCCTTTATCGCAATGAG
TTTTAGAGCTAGAAATAGCAAGTTAAAATAAGGCTAGTCCGTTATCAACTTGAAAAAGTGGCACCGAGTC
GGTGCGGGAGCACATGAGGAATCACCCATGTGCGACTCCCACAGTCACTGGGGAGTCTTCCCTTTTTTCT
GACCCAGCTTTCTTGTACAAAGTTGGCATTACGCTGTCATGAGACGAATTCTGACAGGATATATTGGCGG
GTAAACCTAAGAGAAAAGAGCGTTTATTAGAATAATCGGATATTTAAAAGGGCGTGAAAAGGTTTATCCG
TTCGTCCATTTGTATGTGCATGCCAACCACAGGGTTCCCCTCGGGATCAAAGTACTTTGATCCAACCCCT
CCGCTGCTATAGTGCAGTCGGCTTCTGACGTTCAGTGCAGCCGTCATCTGAAAACGACATGTCGCACAAG
TCCTAAGTTACGCGACAGGCTGCCGCCCTGCCCTTTTCCTGGCGTTTTCTTGTCGCGTGTTTTAGTCGCA
TAAAGTAGAATACTTGCGACTAGAACCGGAGACATTACGCCATGAACAAGAGCGCCGCCGCTGGCCTGCT
GGGCTATGCCCGCGTCAGCACCGACGACCAGGACTTGACCAACCAACGGGCCGAACTGCACGCGGCCGGC
TGCACCAAGCTGTTTTCCGAGAAGATCACCGGCACCAGGCGCGACCGCCCGGAGCTGGCCAGGATGCTTG
ACCACCTACGCCCTGGCGACGTTGTGACAGTGACCAGGCTAGACCGCCTGGCCCGCAGCACCCGCGACCT
ACTGGACATTGCCGAGCGCATCCAGGAGGCCGGCGCGGGCCTGCGTAGCCTGGCAGAGCCGTGGGCCGAC
ACCACCACGCCGGCCGGCCGCATGGTGTTGACCGTGTTCGCCGGCATTGCCGAGTTCGAGCGTTCCCTAA
TCATCGACCGCACCCGGAGCGGGCGCGAGGCCGCCAAGGCCCGAGGCGTGAAGTTTGGCCCCCGCCCTAC
CCTCACCCCGGCACAGATCGCGCACGCCCGCGAGCTGATCGACCAGGAAGGCCGCACCGTGAAAGAGGCG
GCTGCACTGCTTGGCGTGCATCGCTCGACCCTGTACCGCGCACTTGAGCGCAGCGAGGAAGTGACGCCCA
CCGAGGCCAGGCGGCGCGGTGCCTTCCGTGAGGACGCATTGACCGAGGCCGACGCCCTGGCGGCCGCCGA
GAATGAACGCCAAGAGGAACAAGCATGAAACCGCACCAGGACGGCCAGGACGAACCGTTTTTCATTACCG
AAGAGATCGAGGCGGAGATGATCGCGGCCGGGTACGTGTTCGAGCCGCCCGCGCACCTCTCAACCGTGCG
GCTGCATGAAATCCTGGCCGGTTTGTCTGATGCCAAGCTGGCGGCCTGGCCGGCCAGCTTGGCCGCTGAA
GAAACCGAGCGCCGCCGTCTAAAAAGGTGATGTGTATTTGAGTAAAACAGCTTGCGTCATGCGGTCGCTG
CGTATATGATGCGATGAGTAAATAAACAAATACGCAAGGGGAACGCATGAAGGTTATCGCTGTACTTAAC
CAGAAAGGCGGGTCAGGCAAGACGACCATCGCAACCCATCTAGCCCGCGCCCTGCAACTCGCCGGGGCCG
ATGTTCTGTTAGTCGATTCCGATCCCCAGGGCAGTGCCCGCGATTGGGCGGCCGTGCGGGAAGATCAACC
GCTAACCGTTGTCGGCATCGACCGCCCGACGATTGACCGCGACGTGAAGGCCATCGGCCGGCGCGACTTC
GTAGTGATCGACGGAGCGCCCCAGGCGGCGGACTTGGCTGTGTCCGCGATCAAGGCAGCCGACTTCGTGC
TGATTCCGGTGCAGCCAAGCCCTTACGACATATGGGCCACCGCCGACCTGGTGGAGCTGGTTAAGCAGCG
CATTGAGGTCACGGATGGAAGGCTACAAGCGGCCTTTGTCGTGTCGCGGGCGATCAAAGGCACGCGCATC
GGCGGTGAGGTTGCCGAGGCGCTGGCCGGGTACGAGCTGCCCATTCTTGAGTCCCGTATCACGCAGCGCG
TGAGCTACCCAGGCACTGCCGCCGCCGGCACAACCGTTCTTGAATCAGAACCCGAGGGCGACGCTGCCCG
CGAGGTCCAGGCGCTGGCCGCTGAAATTAAATCAAAACTCATTTGAGTTAATGAGGTAAAGAGAAAATGA
GCAAAAGCACAAACACGCTAAGTGCCGGCCGTCCGAGCGCACGCAGCAGCAAGGCTGCAACGTTGGCCAG
CCTGGCAGACACGCCAGCCATGAAGCGGGTCAACTTTCAGTTGCCGGCGGAGGATCACACCAAGCTGAAG
ATGTACGCGGTACGCCAAGGCAAGACCATTACCGAGCTGCTATCTGAATACATCGCGCAGCTACCAGAGT
AAATGAGCAAATGAATAAATGAGTAGATGAATTTTAGCGGCTAAAGGAGGCGGCATGGAAAATCAAGAAC
AACCAGGCACCGACGCCGTGGAATGCCCCATGTGTGGAGGAACGGGCGGTTGGCCAGGCGTAAGCGGCTG
GGTTGCCTGCCGGCCCTGCAATGGCACTGGAACCCCCAAGCCCGAGGAATCGGCGTGAGCGGTCGCAAAC
CATCCGGCCCGGTACAAATCGGCGCGGCGCTGGGTGATGACCTGGTGGAGAAGTTGAAGGCCGCGCAGGC
CGCCCAGCGGCAACGCATCGAGGCAGAAGCACGCCCCGGTGAATCGTGGCAAGCGGCCGCTGATCGAATC
CGCAAAGAATCCCGGCAACCGCCGGCAGCCGGTGCGCCGTCGATTAGGAAGCCGCCCAAGGGCGACGAGC
AACCAGATTTTTTCGTTCCGATGCTCTATGACGTGGGCACCCGCGATAGTCGCAGCATCATGGACGTGGC
CGTTTTCCGTCTGTCGAAGCGTGACCGACGAGCTGGCGAGGTGATCCGCTACGAGCTTCCAGACGGGCAC
GTAGAGGTTTCCGCAGGGCCGGCCGGCATGGCCAGTGTGTGGGATTACGACCTGGTACTGATGGCGGTTT
CCCATCTAACCGAATCCATGAACCGATACCGGGAAGGGAAGGGAGACAAGCCCGGCCGCGTGTTCCGTCC
ACACGTTGCGGACGTACTCAAGTTCTGCCGGCGAGCCGATGGCGGAAAGCAGAAAGACGACCTGGTAGAA
ACCTGCATTCGGTTAAACACCACGCACGTTGCCATGCAGCGTACGAAGAAGGCCAAGAACGGCCGCCTGG
TGACGGTATCCGAGGGTGAAGCCTTGATTAGCCGCTACAAGATCGTAAAGAGCGAAACCGGGCGGCCGGA
GTACATCGAGATCGAGCTAGCTGATTGGATGTACCGCGAGATCACAGAAGGCAAGAACCCGGACGTGCTG
ACGGTTCACCCCGATTACTTTTTGATCGATCCCGGCATCGGCCGTTTTCTCTACCGCCTGGCACGCCGCG
CCGCAGGCAAGGCAGAAGCCAGATGGTTGTTCAAGACGATCTACGAACGCAGTGGCAGCGCCGGAGAGTT
CAAGAAGTTCTGTTTCACCGTGCGCAAGCTGATCGGGTCAAATGACCTGCCGGAGTACGATTTGAAGGAG
GAGGCGGGGCAGGCTGGCCCGATCCTAGTCATGCGCTACCGCAACCTGATCGAGGGCGAAGCATCCGCCG
GTTCCTAATGTACGGAGCAGATGCTAGGGCAAATTGCCCTAGCAGGGGAAAAAGGTCGAAAAGGACTCTT
TCCTGTGGATAGCACGTACATTGGGAACCCAAAGCCGTACATTGGGAACCGGAACCCGTACATTGGGAAC
CCAAAGCCGTACATTGGGAACCGGTCACACATGTAAGTGACTGATATAAAAGAGAAAAAAGGCGATTTTT
CCGCCTAAAACTCTTTAAAACTTATTAAAACTCTTAAAACCCGCCTGGCCTGTGCATAACTGTCTGGCCA
GCGCACAGCCGAAGAGCTGCAAAAAGCGCCTACCCTTCGGTCGCTGCGCTCCCTACGCCCCGCCGCTTCG
CGTCGGCCTATCGCGGCCGCTGGCCGCTCAAAAATGGCTGGCCTACGGCCAGGCAATCTACCAGGGCGCG
GACAAGCCGCGCCGTCGCCACTCGACCGCCGGCGCCCACATCAAGGCACCCTGCCTCGCGCGTTTCGGTG
ATGACGGTGAAAACCTCTGACACATGCAGCTCCCGGTGACGGTCACAGCTTGTCTGTAAGCGGATGCCGG
GAGCAGACAAGCCCGTCAGGGCGCGTCAGCGGGTGTTGGCGGGTGTCGGGGCGCAGCCATGACCCAGTCA
CGTAGCGATAGCGGAGTGTATACTGGCTTAACTATGCGGCATCAGAGCAGATTGTACTGAGAGTGCACCA
TATGCGGTGTGAAATACCGCACAGATGCGTAAGGAGAAAATACCGCATCAGGCGCTCTTCCGCTTCCTCG
CTCACTGACTCGCTGCGCTCGGTCGTTCGGCTGCGGCGAGCGGTATCAGCTCACTCAAAGGCGGTAATAC
GGTTATCCACAGAATCAGGGGATAACGCAGGAAAGAACATGTGAGCAAAAGGCCAGCAAAAGGCCAGGAA
CCGTAAAAAGGCCGCGTTGCTGGCGTTTTTCCATAGGCTCCGCCCCCCTGACGAGCATCACAAAAATCGA
CGCTCAAGTCAGAGGTGGCGAAACCCGACAGGACTATAAAGATACCAGGCGTTTCCCCCTGGAAGCTCCC
TCGTGCGCTCTCCTGTTCCGACCCTGCCGCTTACCGGATACCTGTCCGCCTTTCTCCCTTCGGGAAGCGT
GGCGCTTTCTCATAGCTCACGCTGTAGGTATCTCAGTTCGGTGTAGGTCGTTCGCTCCAAGCTGGGCTGT
GTGCACGAACCCCCCGTTCAGCCCGACCGCTGCGCCTTATCCGGTAACTATCGTCTTGAGTCCAACCCGG
TAAGACACGACTTATCGCCACTGGCAGCAGCCACTGGTAACAGGATTAGCAGAGCGAGGTATGTAGGCGG
TGCTACAGAGTTCTTGAAGTGGTGGCCTAACTACGGCTACACTAGAAGGACAGTATTTGGTATCTGCGCT
CTGCTGAAGCCAGTTACCTTCGGAAAAAGAGTTGGTAGCTCTTGATCCGGCAAACAAACCACCGCTGGTA
GCGGTGGTTTTTTTGTTTGCAAGCAGCAGATTACGCGCAGAAAAAAAGGATCTCAAGAAGATCCTTTGAT
CTTTTCTACGGGGTCTGACGCTCAGTGGAACGAAAACTCACGTTAAGGGATTTTGGTCATGCATTCTAGG
TGATTAGAAAAACTCATCGAGCATCAAATGAAACTGCAATTTATTCATATCAGGATTATCAATACCATAT
TTTTGAAAAAGCCGTTTCTGTAATGAAGGAGAAAACTCACCGAGGCAGTTCCATAGGATGGCAAGATCCT
GGTATCGGTCTGCGATTCCGACTCGTCCAACATCAATACAACCTATTAATTTCCCCTCGTCAAAAATAAG
GTTATCAAGTGAGAAATCACCATGAGTGACGACTGAATCCGGTGAGAATGGCAAAAGTTTATGCATTTCT
TTCCAGACTTGTTCAACAGGCCAGCCATTACGCTCGTCATCAAAATCACTCGCATCAACCAAACCGTTAT
TCATTCGTGATTGCGCCTGAGCGAGTCGAAATACGCGATCGCTGTTAAAAGGACAATTACAAACAGGAAT
CGAATGCAACCGGCGCAGGAACACTGCCAGCGCATCAACAATATTTTCACCTGAATCAGGATATTCTTCT
AATACCTGGAATGCTGTTTTCCCTGGGATCGCAGTGGTGAGTAACCATGCATCATCAGGAGTACGGATAA
AATGCTTGATGGTCGGAAGAGGCATAAATTCCGTCAGCCAGTTTAGTCTGACCATCTCATCTGTAACATC
ATTGGCAACGCTACCTTTGCCATGTTTCAGAAACAACTCTGGCGCATCGGGCTTCCCATACAATCGGTAG
ATTGTCGCACCTGATTGCCCGACATTATCGCGAGCCCATTTATACCCATATAAATCAGCATCCATGTTGG
AATTTAATCGCGGCCTTGAGCAAGACGTTTCCCGTTGAATATGGCTCATAACAGAACTTATTATTTCCTT
CCTCTTTTCTACAGTATTTAAAGATACCCCAAGAAGCTAATTATAACAAGACGAACTCCAATTCACTGTT
CCTTGCATTCTAAAACCTTAAATACCAGAAAACAGCTTTTTCAAAGTTGTTTTCAAAGTTGGCGTATAAC
ATAGTATCGACGGAGCCGATTTTGAAACCGCGGTGATCACAGGCAGCAACGCTCTGTCATCGTTACAATC
AACATGCTACCCTCCGCGAGATCATCCGTGTTTCAAACCCGGCAGCTTAGTTGCCGTTCTTCCGAATAGC
ATCGGTAACATGAGCAAAGTCTGCCGCCTTACAACGGCTCTCCCGCTGACGCCGTCCCGGACTGATGGGC
TGCCTGTATCGAGTGGTGATTTTGTGCCGAGCTGCCGGTCGGGGAGCTGTTGGCTGGCTGGTGGCAGGAT
ATATTGTGGTGTAAACATAACGAATTCGTCTCA
